>Addgene plasmid #48851 | pGGG002 | depositor full sequence | sequence record 71270 | Full Sequence
GACGAAAGGGCCTCGTGATACGCCTATTTTTATAGGTTAATGTCATGATAATAATGGTTTCTTAGACGTC
AGGTGGCACTTTTCGGGGAAATGTGCGCGGAACCCCTATTTGTTTATTTTTCTAAATACATTCAAATATG
TATCCGCTCATGAGACAATAACCCTGATAAATGCTTCAATAATATTGAAAAAGGAAGAGTATGAGTATTC
AACATTTCCGTGTCGCCCTTATTCCCTTTTTTGCGGCATTTTGCCTTCCTGTTTTTGCTCACCCAGAAAC
GCTGGTGAAAGTAAAAGATGCTGAAGATCAGTTGGGTGCACGAGTGGGTTACATCGAACTGGATCTCAAC
AGCGGTAAGATCCTTGAGAGTTTTCGCCCCGAAGAACGTTTTCCAATGATGAGCACTTTTAAAGTTCTGC
TATGTGGCGCGGTATTATCCCGTATTGACGCCGGGCAAGAGCAACTCGGTCGCCGCATACACTATTCTCA
GAATGACTTGGTTGAGTACTCACCAGTCACAGAAAAGCATCTTACGGATGGCATGACAGTAAGAGAATTA
TGCAGTGCTGCCATAACCATGAGTGATAACACTGCGGCCAACTTACTTCTGACAACGATCGGAGGACCGA
AGGAGCTAACCGCTTTTTTGCACAACATGGGGGATCATGTAACTCGCCTTGATCGTTGGGAACCGGAGCT
GAATGAAGCCATACCAAACGACGAGCGTGACACCACGATGCCTGTAGCAATGGCAACAACGTTGCGCAAA
CTATTAACTGGCGAACTACTTACTCTAGCTTCCCGGCAACAATTAATAGACTGGATGGAGGCGGATAAAG
TTGCAGGACCACTTCTGCGCTCGGCCCTTCCGGCTGGCTGGTTTATTGCTGATAAATCTGGAGCCGGTGA
GCGTGGCTCTCGAGGTATCATTGCAGCACTGGGGCCAGATGGTAAGCCCTCCCGTATCGTAGTTATCTAC
ACGACGGGGAGTCAGGCAACTATGGATGAACGAAATAGACAGATCGCTGAGATAGGTGCCTCACTGATTA
AGCATTGGTAACTGTCAGACCAAGTTTACTCATATATACTTTAGATTGATTTAAAACTTCATTTTTAATT
TAAAAGGATCTAGGTGAAGATCCTTTTTGATAATCTCATGACCAAAATCCCTTAACGTGAGTTTTCGTTC
CACTGAGCGTCAGACCCCGTAGAAAAGATCAAAGGATCTTCTTGAGATCCTTTTTTTCTGCGCGTAATCT
GCTGCTTGCAAACAAAAAAACCACCGCTACCAGCGGTGGTTTGTTTGCCGGATCAAGAGCTACCAACTCT
TTTTCCGAAGGTAACTGGCTTCAGCAGAGCGCAGATACCAAATACTGTTCTTCTAGTGTAGCCGTAGTTA
GGCCACCACTTCAAGAACTCTGTAGCACCGCCTACATACCTCGCTCTGCTAATCCTGTTACCAGTGGCTG
CTGCCAGTGGCGATAAGTCGTGTCTTACCGGGTTGGACTCAAGACGATAGTTACCGGATAAGGCGCAGCG
GTCGGGCTGAACGGGGGGTTCGTGCACACAGCCCAGCTTGGAGCGAACGACCTACACCGAACTGAGATAC
CTACAGCGTGAGCTATGAGAAAGCGCCACGCTTCCCGAAGGGAGAAAGGCGGACAGGTATCCGGTAAGCG
GCAGGGTCGGAACAGGAGAGCGCACGAGGGAGCTTCCAGGGGGAAACGCCTGGTATCTTTATAGTCCTGT
CGGGTTTCGCCACCTCTGACTTGAGCGTCGATTTTTGTGATGCTCGTCAGGGGGGCGGAGCCTATGGAAA
AACGCCAGCAACGCGGCCTTTTTACGGTTCCTGGCCTTTTGCTGGCCTTTTGCTCACATGTTCTTTCCTG
CGTTATCCCCTGATTCTGTGGATAACCGTATTACCGCCTTTGAGTGAGCTGATACCGCTCGCCGCAGCCG
AACGACCGAGCGCAGCGAGTCAGTGAGCGAGGAAGCGGAAGAGCGCCCAATACGCAAACCGCCTCTCCCC
GCGCGTTGGCCGATTCATTAATGCAGCTGGCACGACAGGTTTCCCGACTGGAAAGCGGGCAGTGAGCGCA
ACGCAATTAATGTGAGTTAGCTCACTCATTAGGCACCCCAGGCTTTACACTTTATGCTTCCGGCTCGTAT
GTTGTGTGGAATTGTGAGCGGATAACAATTTCACACGAGCTATTTAGGTGACACTATAGAAGTGAAGCTT
GGTCTCATAGGGGCTATGATGCCTGGTCACAACCTTGAGACCGAATTCTCGCCCTATAGTGAGTCGTATT
ACCTGGCCGTCGTTTTACAACGTCGTGACTGGGAAAACCCTGGCGTTACCCAACTTAATCGCCTTGCAGC
ACATCCCCCTTTCGCCAGCTGGCGTAATAGCGAAGAGGCCCGCACCGATCGCCCTTCCCAACAGTTGCGC
AGCCTGAATGGCGAATGGCGCCTGATGCGGTATTTTCTCCTTACGCATCTGTGCGGTATTTCACACCGCA
TATGGTGCACTCTCAGTACAATCTGCTCTGATGCCGCATAGTTAAGCCAGCCCCGACACCCGCCAACACC
CGCTGACGCGCCCTGACGGGCTTGTCTGCTCCCGGCATCCGCTTACAGACAAGCTGTGACCGTCTCCGGG
AGCTGCATGTGTCAGAGGTTTTCACCGTCATCACCGAAACGCGCGA
Features (pLannotate 1.2.2; 12 found; start..end, strand, type, name):
     96..200     +  promoter       AmpR promoter: bla
    201..1061    +  CDS            AmpR: β-lactamase; bla; confers resistance to ampicillin, carbenicillin, and related antibiotics
   1232..1820    +  rep_origin     ori: high-copy-number ColE1/pMB1/pBR322/pUC origin of replication
   2003..2095    +  CDS            lacI (fragment): lac repressor; lacI; The lac repressor binds to the lac operator to inhibit transcription in E. coli. This inhibition can be relieved by adding lactose or isopropyl-β-D-thiogalactopyranoside (IPTG).
   2108..2129    +  protein_bind   CAP binding site: CAP binding activates transcription in the presence of cAMP. E. coli catabolite activator protein
   2144..2174    +  promoter       lac promoter: promoter for the E. coli lac operon
   2182..2198    +  protein_bind   lac operator: The lac repressor binds to the lac operator to inhibit transcription in E. coli. This inhibition can be relieved by adding lactose or isopropyl-β-D-thiogalactopyranoside (IPTG). lac repressor encoded by lacI
   2212..2230    +  promoter       SP6 promoter: promoter for bacteriophage SP6 RNA polymerase
   2293..2311    -  promoter       T7 promoter: promoter for bacteriophage T7 RNA polymerase
   2313..2465    +  CDS            lacZα (fragment): LacZα fragment of β-galactosidase; lacZ fragment
   2471..2570    -  misc_feature   bom (fragment): basis of mobility region from pBR322
   2672..1       -  CDS            rop (fragment) (across the origin): Rop protein, which maintains plasmids at low copy number; rop
