[The description below was written by a language model from this plasmid's Addgene catalogue record and pLannotate feature annotations shown in this document.]
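Description:
pGGG002 is a small (about 2.7 kb) pUC19-based entry plasmid belonging to the GreenGate system, a Golden Gate-style modular cloning toolkit developed for building plant transformation constructs. It is propagated in E. coli at high copy number from the ColE1/pUC-type origin and selected with ampicillin through the β-lactamase gene and its native bla promoter. The rest of the backbone consists of ordinary pUC remnants picked up by the annotation: a lacI fragment, CAP binding site, lac promoter and operator, a partial lacZα, and small bom and rop fragments. None of these has a stated function in this module.

The payload is a synthetic 20 bp sequence described as the short H-A adapter, positioned between two BsaI recognition sites at roughly 2241–2282 of the plasmid. SP6 and T7 promoter sequences lie just outside this cassette on either side and would typically serve as convenient priming sites for checking the insert, although the record does not say so. BsaI is a type IIS enzyme that cuts outside its recognition sequence, so digestion releases the adapter with defined overhangs while leaving the recognition sites behind in the backbone. The name indicates that the adapter bridges the system's H and A overhang positions, letting an assembly ending in an H overhang be joined to a module beginning with the A overhang. The record does not spell out the specific assembly scheme in which it is used. The adapter carries no gene, promoter, tag or reporter. It is purely a linker part for one-pot BsaI digestion-ligation assemblies.
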