Addgene plasmid #48851: pGGG002
Purpose: Provides an H-A adapter as GreenGate module.
Depositing lab: Jan Lohmann. Depositing organization: Universitaet Heidelberg. Publication: GreenGate - A Novel, Versatile, and Efficient Cloning System for Plant Transgenesis. Lampropoulos A, Sutikovic Z, Wenzl C, Maegele I, Lohmann JU, Forner J. PLoS One. 2013 Dec 20;8(12):e83043. doi: 10.1371/journal.pone.0083043. PubMed 24376629.
Backbone
  Vector backbone: pUC19
  Backbone size w/o insert (bp): 2686
  Vector type: Golden Gate compatible cloning vector
Growth in bacteria
  Bacterial resistance: Ampicillin, 100 μg/mL
  Growth temperature: 37°C
  Growth strain: Mach1
  Copy number: High Copy
Gene/Insert
  Gene/Insert name: H-A adapter - short
  Species: Synthetic
  Insert size (bp): 20
  Cloning method: Unknown
Terms and licenses: Academic/Nonprofit Terms; Industry Terms: Not Available to Industry
Depositor comments: This plasmid is designed for Golden Gate cloning using the BsaI enzyme. Plasmid Features (listed as bp in full plasmid sequence): BsaI site #1 = 2241-2251bp H-A adapter = 2252-2271bp BsaI site #2 = 2272-2282bp
How to cite: pGGG002 was a gift from Jan Lohmann (Addgene plasmid # 48851 ; http://n2t.net/addgene:48851 ; RRID:Addgene_48851)
