>Addgene plasmid #48851 | pGGG002 | depositor partial sequence | sequence record 71271 | H-A adapter - short
GGCTATGATGCCTGGTCACA
