>Addgene plasmid #48851 | pGGG002 | addgene partial sequence | sequence record 72460 | Lac-promoter 5'-CACTTTATGCTTCCGGCTCG-3'
CACGAGCTATTTAGGTGACACTATAGAAGTGAAGCTTGGTCTCATAGGGGCTATGATGCCTGGTCACAAC
CTTGAGACCGAATTCTCGCCCTATAGTGAGTCGTATTACCTGGCCGTCGTTTTACAACGTCGTGACTGGG
AAAACCCTGGCGTTACCCAACTTAATCGCCTTGCAGCACATCCCCCTTTCGCCAGCTGGCGTAATAGCGA
AGAGGCCCGCACCGATCGCCCTTCCCAACAGTTGCGCAGCCTGAATGGCGAATGGCGCCTGATGCGGTAT
TTTCTCCTTACGCATCTGTGCGGTATTTCACACCGCATATGGTGCACTCTCAGTACAATCTGCTCTGATG
CCGCATAGTTAAGCCAGCCCCGACACCCGCCAACACCCGCTGACGCGCCCTGACGGGCTTGTCTGCTCCC
GGCATCCGCTTACAGACAAGCTGTGACCGTCTCCGGGAGCTGCATGTGTCAGAGGTTTTCACCGTCATCA
CCGAAACGCGCGAGACGAAAGGGCCTCGTGATACGCCTATTTTTATAGGTTAATGTCATGATAATAATGG
TTTCTTAGACGTCAGGTGGCACTTTTCGGGGAAATGTGCGCGGAACCCCTATTTGTTTATTTTTCTAAAT
ACATTCAAATATGTATCCGCTCATGAGACAATAACCCTGATAAATGCTTCAATAATATTGAAAAAGGAAG
AGTATGAGTATTCAACATTTCCGTGTCGCCCTTATTCCCTTTTTTGCGGCATTTTGCCTTCCTGTTTTTG
CTCACCCAGAAACGCTGGTGAAAGTAAAAGATGCTGAAGATCAGTTGGGTGCACGAGTGGGTTACATCGA
ACTGGATCTCAACAGCGGTAAGATCCTTGAGAGTTTTCGCCCCGAAGAACGTTTTCCAATGATGAGCACT
TTAAG
